Addgene plasmid #222990: His-CL7_MBP_1xNLS_iGeoCas9(C1)_2xNLS(star)
Purpose: Bacterial expression of iGeoCas9(C1) construct
Depositing lab: Jennifer Doudna. Depositing organization: University of California, Berkeley. Publication: Lung and liver editing by lipid nanoparticle delivery of a stable CRISPR-Cas9 RNP. Chen K, Han H, Zhao S, Xu B, Yin B, Trinidad M, Burgstone BW, Murthy N, Doudna JA. bioRxiv [Preprint]. 2023 Nov 15:2023.11.15.566339. doi: 10.1101/2023.11.15.566339. PubMed 38014175.
Backbone
  Vector backbone: pCold
  Vector type: Bacterial Expression, CRISPR
Growth in bacteria
  Bacterial resistance: Ampicillin, 100 μg/mL
  Growth temperature: 37°C
  Growth strain: DH5alpha
  Growth instructions: The Doudna lab uses BL21 Rosetta E. coli for protein expression.
  Copy number: High Copy
Gene/Insert
  Gene/Insert name: His-CL7_MBP_1xNLS_iGeoCas9(C1)_2xNLS(star) (alt name: 1x-iGeoCas9(R1-GRK)-2x)
  Species: Synthetic
  Insert size (bp): 4992
  Promoter: tac
  Tag / fusion protein: His (N terminal on insert); CL7 (N terminal on insert); MBP (N terminal on insert)
  Cloning method: Gibson Cloning
  Sequencing primers: 5′ agcggataacaatttgatgtgc; 3′ ATAATACCGCGCCACATAGC
Terms and licenses: Academic/Nonprofit Terms; Industry Terms: Not Available to Industry
How to cite: His-CL7_MBP_1xNLS_iGeoCas9(C1)_2xNLS(star) was a gift from Jennifer Doudna (Addgene plasmid # 222990 ; http://n2t.net/addgene:222990 ; RRID:Addgene_222990)
