[The description below was written by a language model from this plasmid's Addgene catalogue record and pLannotate feature annotations shown in this document.]
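Description:
His-CL7_MBP_1xNLS_iGeoCas9(C1)_2xNLS(star) is a pCold-derived bacterial expression plasmid for producing an engineered GeoCas9 variant, iGeoCas9(C1), as a recombinant protein in E. coli. It is maintained through a high-copy ColE1/pUC-type origin and selected with ampicillin via the β-lactamase gene. Short remnants of rop, bom and the tetracycline resistance gene are leftovers of the backbone's pBR322 ancestry rather than functional elements.

Expression is driven by the tac promoter followed by a lac operator, and the plasmid carries its own lacI gene, so transcription is repressed until relieved by IPTG or lactose. The transcript is framed by the 5′ and 3′ untranslated regions of the cold shock gene cspA, characteristic pCold elements associated with expression at low temperature, and an rrnB T1 terminator lies downstream. The synthetic open reading frame, recorded as about 5 kb, begins with a 6xHis tag, then CL7 (annotated as a colicin E7 fragment, used as a high-affinity purification handle), then cytosolic maltose-binding protein lacking its signal sequence, which typically aids solubility. According to the construct name, these are followed by one nuclear localization signal, iGeoCas9(C1) and two C-terminal NLS copies. The automated feature table does not annotate the Cas9 coding region or the NLSs, which presumably occupy the unannotated span between MBP and the cspA 3′UTR, and the record does not state whether a protease site separates the tags from Cas9.

The stated purpose is bacterial expression of the nuclease. The associated publication concerns lipid nanoparticle delivery of a stable Cas9 ribonucleoprotein for lung and liver editing, suggesting the purified protein is intended for RNP assembly.
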