Features (pLannotate 1.2.2; 18 found; start..end, strand, type, name):
   3516..3660    +  3'UTR          cspA 3'UTR: cspA; 3'UTR of the E. coli cold shock protein cspA gene (Mitta et al., 1997)
   3672..3707    +  CDS            rop (fragment): Rop protein, which maintains plasmids at low copy number; rop
   3736..3807    +  terminator     rrnB T1 terminator: transcription terminator T1 from the E. coli rrnB gene
   3832..3883    +  misc_feature   bom (fragment): basis of mobility region from pBR322
   3913..4017    +  promoter       AmpR promoter: bla
   4018..4878    +  CDS            AmpR: β-lactamase; bla; confers resistance to ampicillin, carbenicillin, and related antibiotics
   5049..5637    +  rep_origin     ori: high-copy-number ColE1/pMB1/pBR322/pUC origin of replication
   5695..5760    -  CDS            TcR (fragment): tetracycline efflux protein; tet; confers resistance to tetracycline
   5775..5796    -  protein_bind   CAP binding site: CAP binding activates transcription in the presence of cAMP. E. coli catabolite activator protein
   5809..6891    -  CDS            lacI: lac repressor; lacI; The lac repressor binds to the lac operator to inhibit transcription in E. coli. This inhibition can be relieved by adding lactose or isopropyl-β-D-thiogalactopyranoside (IPTG).
   6892..6969    -  promoter       lacI promoter: lacI
   6977..7065    -  CDS            TcR (fragment): tetracycline efflux protein; tet; confers resistance to tetracycline
   7069..7097    +  promoter       tac promoter: strong E. coli promoter; hybrid between the trp and lac UV5 promoters
   7103..7119    +  protein_bind   lac operator: The lac repressor binds to the lac operator to inhibit transcription in E. coli. This inhibition can be relieved by adding lactose or isopropyl-β-D-thiogalactopyranoside (IPTG). lac repressor encoded by lacI
   7141..7274    +  5'UTR          cspA 5'UTR: cspA; 5'UTR of the E. coli cold shock protein cspA gene (Mitta et al., 1997)
   7287..7304    +  CDS            6xHis: 6xHis affinity tag
   7311..7703    +  CDS            colE7 (fragment): CEA7_ECOLX - Also known as cea. Experimental evidence at protein level: Swiss-Prot protein existence level 1. Colicins are polypeptide toxins produced by and active against E.coli and closely related bacteria. From Escherichia coli.
   7725..67      +  CDS            MBP (across the origin): maltose binding protein from E. coli; malE (mutated); This version of the gene does not encode a signal sequence, so MBP will remain in the cytosol.
>Addgene plasmid #222990 | His-CL7_MBP_1xNLS_iGeoCas9(C1)_2xNLS(star) | addgene full sequence | sequence record 441064 | Addgene NGS Result
TACTGCGGTGATCAACGCCGCCAGCGGTCGTCAGACTGTCGATGAAGCCCTGAAAGACGCGCAGACTAAT
TCGAGCTCGAACAACAACAACAATAACAATAACAACAACCTCGGGATCGAGTTGGAGGTTTTGTTCCAGG
GTCCAGGATCTCCGAAAAAGAAACGGAAAGTAGGCGGTTCGAATGCAATGCGTTATAAGATTGGCCTGGA
CATCGGTATTACCTCTGTTGGTTGGGCAGTCATGAACCTGGATATCCCTCGTATCGAAGATCTGGGCGTG
CGCATTTTTGACCGTGCGGAGAACCCGCAGACCGGTGAATCTCTGGCTCTACCGCGTCGTCTGGCACGTA
GCGCACGCCGCCGCCTGCGTCGTCGTAAACACCGTCTGGAGCGTATTCGTCGCCTGGTTATTCGTGAAGG
CATCCTGACGAAAGAAGAACTGGATAAACTGTTCGAAGAAAAACACGAGATCGACGTATGGCAGCTGCGT
GTAGAAGCCCTGGACCGTAAGCTGAACAACGACGAACTGGCGCGTGTCCTGCTGCATCTGGCAAAGCGTC
GTGGCTTCAAATCTAACCGTAAATCTGAACGCTCCAATAAAGAGAACTCCACTATGCTGAAACATATTGA
GGGGAACCGTGCAATTCTGTCTAGCTACCGTACCGTGGGCGAAATGATTGTTAAAGACCCGAAATTCGCA
CTGCATAAGCGTAACAAAGGCGAAAACTACATCAACACCATTGCACGCGATGACCTGGAACGTGAAATCC
GTCTGATTTTCTCCAAACAGCGCGAATTCGGCGACATGTCTTGCACCGAAGAATTCGAAAACGAATATAT
TACCATTTGGGCATCTCAGCGTCCGGTGGCGTCTAAAGATGATATCGAAAAAAAAGTAGGCTTTTGTACT
TTCGAACCGAAGGAAAAACGTGCGCCGAAAGCCACCTATACCTTCCAGTCTTTTATCGCGTGGGAACATA
TCAACAAACTGCGTCTGATTTCTCCGTCTGGCGCCCGCGGCCTGACCGACGAAGAACGTCGTCTGCTGTA
TGAACAAGCATTCCAGAAAAACAAAATTACCTACCACGATATTCGTACCCTGCTGCATCTGCCGGACGAC
ACCTACTTCAAGGGCATCGTTTACGATCGCGGTGAATCTCGTAAGCAGAACGAAAACATTCGTTTCCTGG
AACTGGATGCATACCACCAGATCCGTAAAGCTGTAGATAAAGTTTACGGCAAGGGTAAATCCAGCAGCTT
CCTGCCGATCGACTTTGATACCTTCGGTTACGCGCTGACCCTGTTTAAAGACGATGCGGATATCCACTCT
TACCTGCGCAACGAGTACGAACAGAACGGCAAACGTATGCCTAACCTGGCTAACAAAGTTTACGATAACG
AGCTGATTGAAGAACTGCTGAACCTGTCCTTCACTAAATTCGGTCACCTGTCTCTGAAAGCTCTGCGTTC
CATCCTGCCGTATATGGAACAGGGTGAAGTCTACTCCTCCGCTTGTGAACGTGCAGGCTACACCTTCACC
GGTCCGAAAAAGAAGCAAAAAACTATGCTGCTGCCGAACATCCAGCCGATTGCGAACCCTGTAGTAATGC
GTGCACTGACCCAGGCGCGCAAAGTAGTCAACGCGATCATCAAAAAGTACGGCAGCCCGGTTTCCATCCA
TATCGAACTGGCGCGCGACCTGAGCCAGACTTTTGACGAGCGTCGTAAAACTAAAAAGGAACAGGATGAA
AACCGTAAAAAAAACGAAACCGCGATCCGCCAGCTGATGGAATACGGTCTGACTCTGAACCCTACTGGTC
ACGATATTGTGAAGTTCAAGCTGTGGTCTGAACAGAACGGTCGCTGTGCTTACTCTCTGCAGCCGATCGA
GATCGAACGTCTGCTGGAGCCAGGTTACGTTGAAGTAGATCATGTGATCCCGTACTCCCGCTCTCTGGAT
GATTCTTATACCAACAAAGTTCTGGTTCTGACTCGCGAAAACCGTGAGAAAGGCAACCGCATCCCAGCTG
AATATCTGGGTGTTGGCACTGAGCGTTGGCAACAGTTCGAAACCTTCGTCCTGACCAATAAACAGTTCTC
TAAAAAGAAACGTGACCGTCTGCTGCGTCTGCACTACGATGAAAACGAAGAGACTGAATTCAAAAACCGT
AACCTGAACGATACTCGCTACATCAGCCGCTTCTTCGCAAACTTCATTCGTGAACACCTGAAATTTGCGG
AATCCGACGATAAACAGAAAGTTTATACCGTAAACGGCCGTGTTACCGCCCACCTGCGTTCTCGCTGGGA
GTTCAACAAGAACCGTGAGGAAAGCGATCTGCACCACGCTGTTGACGCCGTTATTGTGGCGTGCACCACC
CCAAGCGATATCGCTAAGGTGACCGCATTCTACCAGCGTCGTGAGCAGAACAAGGAACTGGCCAAAAAAA
CCGAACCGCATTTTCCGCAGCCGTGGCCGCACTTCGCGGACGAACTGCGTGCTCGTCTGTCCAAACATCC
TAAAGAAAGCATCAAAGCTCTGAACCTGGGTAACTACGATGACCAAAAACTGGAATCTCTGCAGCCGGTG
TTTGTCAGCCGTATGCCGAAACGTTCTGTTACTGGCGCTGCGCACCAGGAAACGCTGCGCCGTTACGTGG
GCATCGACGAACGCTCCGGTAAAATCCAGACCGTAGTAAAAACCAAACTGTCCAAGATTAAACTGGATGC
ATCCGGCCACTTCCCAATGTACGGTAAAGAATCCGATCCACGCACTTATGAAGCCATCCGCCAGCGTCTG
CTGGAGCATAACAACGACCCGAAAAAGGCATTCCAGGGGCCTCTGTACAAACCGAAAAAAAACGGCGAAC
CGGGCCCGGTAATCCGTACTGTAAAAATTATCGACACGAGAAACCAGGTGATCCCTCTGAACGATGGTAA
AACCGTGGCCTACAATTCCAACATCGTTCGCGTGGACGTGTTCGAAAAAGATGGTAAATACTACTGTGTA
CCGGTGTATACCATGGACATCATGAAAGGCATTCTGCCGAACAAAGCGATTGAACCGAACAAGCCGTACT
CTGAATGGAAAGAAATGACCGAAGATTACACGTTTCGTTTCAGCCTGTATCCGAACGACCTGATCCGCAT
CGAACTGCCGCGTGAAAAAACCGTTAAAACCGCTGCAGGCGAAGAAATTAACGTGAAAGACGTGTTCGTT
TACTATAAAACGATCGACTCCGCAAACGGCGGCCTGGAACTGATTTCTCACGACCACCGTTTCTCTCTGC
GTGGCGTTGGCTCTCGCACCCTGAAACGTTTCGAGAAATATCAAGTTGATGTTCTGGGTAACATCTATAA
AGTGCGTGGCGAGAAACGTGTCGGTCTGGCGTCCTCCGCACACAGCAAACCTGGCAAAACCATTCGTCCA
CTGCAATCTACTCGTGACGGGTCACCTAAAAAAAAGAGAAAAGTAGGCGGATCTCCTAAGAAGAAGAGAA
AAGTTTAATAGGTAATCTCTGCTTAAAAGCACAGAATCTAAGATCCCTGCCATTTGGCGGGGATTTTTTT
ATTTGTTTTCAGGAAATAAATAATCGATCGCGTAATAAAATCTATTATTATTTTTGTGAAGAATAAATTT
GGGTGCAATGAGAATGCGCAGGCCCTTTCGTCTCGCGCGTTTCGGTGATGACGGTGAAAACCTCTGACAC
ATGTCGAGTAAGGATCTCCAGGCATCAAATAAAACGAAAGGCTCAGTCGAAAGACTGGGCCTTTCGTTTT
ATCTGTTGTTTGTCGGTGAACGCTCTCGTCGACACTATGGTTGCTTTGACGTATGCGGTGTGAAATACCG
CACAGATGCGTAAGGAGAAAATACCGCATCAGGCGTCAGGTGGCACTTTTCGGGGAAATGTGCGCGGAAC
CCCTATTTGTTTATTTTTCTAAATACATTCAAATATGTATCCGCTCATGAGACAATAACCCTGATAAATG
CTTCAATAATATTGAAAAAGGAAGAGTATGAGTATTCAACATTTCCGTGTCGCCCTTATTCCCTTTTTTG
CGGCATTTTGCCTTCCTGTTTTTGCTCACCCAGAAACGCTGGTGAAAGTAAAAGATGCTGAAGATCAGTT
GGGTGCACGAGTGGGTTACATCGAACTGGATCTCAACAGCGGTAAGATCCTTGAGAGTTTTCGCCCCGAA
GAACGTTTTCCAATGATGAGCACTTTTAAAGTTCTGCTATGTGGCGCGGTATTATCCCGTATTGACGCCG
GGCAAGAGCAACTCGGTCGCCGCATACACTATTCTCAGAATGACTTGGTTGAGTACTCACCAGTCACAGA
AAAGCATCTTACGGATGGCATGACAGTAAGAGAATTATGCAGTGCTGCCATAACCATGAGTGATAACACT
GCGGCCAACTTACTTCTGACAACGATCGGAGGACCGAAGGAGCTAACCGCTTTTTTGCACAACATGGGGG
ATCATGTAACTCGCCTTGATCGTTGGGAACCGGAGCTGAATGAAGCCATACCAAACGACGAGCGTGACAC
CACGATGCCTGTAGCAATGGCAACAACGTTGCGCAAACTATTAACTGGCGAACTACTTACTCTAGCTTCC
CGGCAACAATTAATAGACTGGATGGAGGCGGATAAAGTTGCAGGACCACTTCTGCGCTCGGCCCTTCCGG
CTGGCTGGTTTATTGCTGATAAATCTGGAGCCGGTGAGCGTGGGTCTCGCGGTATCATTGCAGCACTGGG
GCCAGATGGTAAGCCCTCCCGTATCGTAGTTATCTACACGACGGGGAGTCAGGCAACTATGGATGAACGA
AATAGACAGATCGCTGAGATAGGTGCCTCACTGATTAAGCATTGGTAACTGTCAGACCAAGTTTACTCAT
ATATACTTTAGATTGATTTAAAACTTCATTTTTAATTTAAAAGGATCTAGGTGAAGATCCTTTTTGATAA
TCTCATGACCAAAATCCCTTAACGTGAGTTTTCGTTCCACTGAGCGTCAGACCCCGTAGAAAAGATCAAA
GGATCTTCTTGAGATCCTTTTTTTCTGCGCGTAATCTGCTGCTTGCAAACAAAAAAACCACCGCTACCAG
CGGTGGTTTGTTTGCCGGATCAAGAGCTACCAACTCTTTTTCCGAAGGTAACTGGCTTCAGCAGAGCGCA
GATACCAAATACTGTTCTTCTAGTGTAGCCGTAGTTAGGCCACCACTTCAAGAACTCTGTAGCACCGCCT
ACATACCTCGCTCTGCTAATCCTGTTACCAGTGGCTGCTGCCAGTGGCGATAAGTCGTGTCTTACCGGGT
TGGACTCAAGACGATAGTTACCGGATAAGGCGCAGCGGTCGGGCTGAACGGGGGGTTCGTGCACACAGCC
CAGCTTGGAGCGAACGACCTACACCGAACTGAGATACCTACAGCGTGAGCTATGAGAAAGCGCCACGCTT
CCCGAAGGGAGAAAGGCGGACAGGTATCCGGTAAGCGGCAGGGTCGGAACAGGAGAGCGCACGAGGGAGC
TTCCAGGGGGAAACGCCTGGTATCTTTATAGTCCTGTCGGGTTTCGCCACCTCTGACTTGAGCGTCGATT
TTTGTGATGCTCGTCAGGGGGGCGGAGCCTATGGAAAAACGCCAGCAACGCGGCCTTTTTACGGTTCCTG
GCCTTTTGCTGGCCTTTTGCTCACATAGTCATGCCCCGCGCCCACCGGAAGGAGCTGACTGGGTTGAAGG
CTCTCAAGGGCATCGGTCGAGATCCCGGTGCCTAATGAGTGAGCTAACTTACATTAATTGCGTTGCGCTC
ACTGCCCGCTTTCCAGTCGGGAAACCTGTCGTGCCAGCTGCATTAATGAATCGGCCAACGCGCGGGGAGA
GGCGGTTTGCGTATTGGGCGCCAGGGTGGTTTTTCTTTTCACCAGTGAGACGGGCAACAGCTGATTGCCC
TTCACCGCCTGGCCCTGAGAGAGTTGCAGCAAGCGGTCCACGCTGGTTTGCCCCAGCAGGCGAAAATCCT
GTTTGATGGTGGTTAACGGCGGGATATAACATGAGCTGTCTTCGGTATCGTCGTATCCCACTACCGAGAT
ATCCGCACCAACGCGCAGCCCGGACTCGGTAATGGCGCGCATTGCGCCCAGCGCCATCTGATCGTTGGCA
ACCAGCATCGCAGTGGGAACGATGCCCTCATTCAGCATTTGCATGGTTTGTTGAAAACCGGACATGGCAC
TCCAGTCGCCTTCCCGTTCCGCTATCGGCTGAATTTGATTGCGAGTGAGATATTTATGCCAGCCAGCCAG
ACGCAGACGCGCCGAGACAGAACTTAATGGGCCCGCTAACAGCGCGATTTGCTGGTGACCCAATGCGACC
AGATGCTCCACGCCCAGTCGCGTACCGTCTTCATGGGAGAAAATAATACTGTTGATGGGTGTCTGGTCAG
AGACATCAAGAAATAACGCCGGAACATTAGTGCAGGCAGCTTCCACAGCAATGGCATCCTGGTCATCCAG
CGGATAGTTAATGATCAGCCCACTGACGCGTTGCGCGAGAAGATTGTGCACCGCCGCTTTACAGGCTTCG
ACGCCGCTTCGTTCTACCATCGACACCACCACGCTGGCACCCAGTTGATCGGCGCGAGATTTAATCGCCG
CGACAATTTGCGACGGCGCGTGCAGGGCCAGACTGGAGGTGGCAACGCCAATCAGCAACGACTGTTTGCC
CGCCAGTTGTTGTGCCACGCGGTTGGGAATGTAATTCAGCTCCGCCATCGCCGCTTCCACTTTTTCCCGC
GTTTTCGCAGAAACGTGGCTGGCCTGGTTCACCACGCGGGAAACGGTCTGATAAGAGACACCGGCATACT
CTGCGACATCGTATAACGTTACTGGTTTCACATTCACCACCCTGAATTGACTCTCTTCCGGGCACTATCA
TGCCATACCGCGAAAGGTTTTGCGCCATTCGATGGTGTCCGGGATCTCGACGCTCTCCCTTATGCGACTC
CTGCATTAGGAAGCAGCCCAGTAGTAGGTTGAGGCCGTTGAGCACCGCCGCCGCAAGGAATGGTGTGGTT
GACAATTAATCATCGGCTCGTATAATGTGTAATTGTGAGCGGATAACAATTTGATGTGCTAGCGCATATC
CAGTGTAGTAAGGCAAGTCCCTTCAAGAGTTATCGTTGATACCCCTCGTAGTGCACATTCCTTTAACGCT
TCAAAATCTGTAAAGCACGCCATATCGCCGAAAGGCACACTTAATTATTAAGAGGTAATACACCATGAAA
TCTTCTCACCATCACCATCACCATGGTTCTAGCAAAAGCAATGAACCGGGTAAAGCAACCGGTGAAGGTA
AACCGGTTAATAACAAATGGCTGAACAATGCCGGTAAAGATCTGGGTAGTCCGGTTCCGGATCGTATTGC
AAATAAACTGCGTGATAAAGAATTCGAGAGCTTCGATGATTTTCGTGAAACCTTTTGGGAAGAAGTTAGC
AAAGATCCTGAACTGAGCAAACAGTTTAGCCGCAATAACAATGATCGTATGAAAGTTGGTAAAGCACCGA
AAACACGTACCCAGGATGTTAGCGGTAAACGTACCTCATTTGAACTGAATCATCAGAAACCGATTGAACA
GAATGGTGGCGTTTATGATATGGATAACATTAGCGTTGTTACCCCGAAACGCAACATTGATATTGAAGGC
GGTGGTGGTGGTTCTGGTTCTTCTATGAAAATCGAAGAAGGTAAACTGGTAATCTGGATTAACGGCGATA
AAGGCTATAACGGTCTCGCTGAAGTCGGTAAGAAATTCGAGAAAGATACCGGAATTAAAGTCACCGTTGA
GCATCCGGATAAACTGGAAGAGAAATTCCCACAGGTTGCGGCAACTGGCGATGGCCCTGACATTATCTTC
TGGGCACACGACCGCTTTGGTGGCTACGCTCAATCTGGCCTGTTGGCTGAAATCACCCCGGACAAAGCGT
TCCAGGACAAGCTGTATCCGTTTACCTGGGATGCCGTACGTTACAACGGCAAGCTGATTGCTTACCCGAT
CGCTGTTGAAGCGTTATCGCTGATTTATAACAAAGATCTGCTGCCGAACCCGCCAAAAACCTGGGAAGAG
ATCCCGGCGCTGGATAAAGAACTGAAAGCGAAAGGTAAGAGCGCGCTGATGTTCAACCTGCAAGAACCGT
ACTTCACCTGGCCGCTGATTGCTGCTGACGGGGGTTATGCGTTCAAGTATGAAAACGGCAAGTACGACAT
TAAAGACGTGGGCGTGGATAACGCTGGCGCGAAAGCGGGTCTGACCTTCCTGGTTGACCTGATTAAAAAC
AAACACATGAATGCAGACACCGATTACTCCATCGCAGAAGCTGCCTTTAATAAAGGCGAAACAGCGATGA
CCATCAACGGCCCGTGGGCATGGTCCAACATCGACACCAGCAAAGTGAATTATGGTGTAACGGTACTGCC
GACCTTCAAGGGTCAACCATCCAAACCGTTCGTTGGCGTGCTGAGCGCAGGTATTAACGCCGCCAGTCCG
AACAAAGAGCTGGCAAAAGAGTTCCTCGAAAACTATCTGCTGACTGATGAAGGTCTGGAAGCGGTTAATA
AAGACAAACCGCTGGGTGCCGTAGCGCTGAAGTCTTACGAGGAAGAGTTGGCGAAAGATCCACGTATTGC
CGCCACTATGGAAAACGCCCAGAAAGGTGAAATCATGCCGAACATCCCGCAGATGTCCGCTTTCTGGTAT
GCCGTGCG
